>Addgene plasmid #70857 | pFOSGE_COF1D12 | depositor partial sequence | sequence record 126799 | insert
ATGACCAACGCAACGGACATCGGTGCTAACGACGTGGAGATGGAGGTGGATCCAACGGCGGAGACGCTGG
CTGACGAGAAGAAGAACCAAGATGTGGCCGCCGTGCAGGAGATCCGCGAGCAGATTCGTCAGATTGAGAA
GGGGGTAGCCTCGAAAGAGTCGCGCTTCATCCTGCGCGTCCTTCGCAATTTGCCCAACACTCGTCGCAAG
CTGAACGGCGTCGTCTTCCGGAATCTTGCACAGAGTATTTACCCCGCTGGTGCAGATCGTGAGGCGGCCG
TGGCTTTGATGCCCGCTGTGGAGAAAGACGCCACCGAGCTGCCCGATGTTCCCAAAAAACAAGTTGCCAC
CAAGGCTCCAATCGCCGAGGTCGATGCCTACTTCTACCTGCTCCTGCTGGTCAAGCTCATCGACGCCAGT
GATTTAAAGCGGGCCGGAATTAGCGCCGACGCCCTAATGGCCAAAATCTCCATCCAAAACCGACGCACCC
TTGATCTGATTGGTGCCAAGTCCTACTTCTATTTTTCAAGAGTGGCGGAGCTAAAAAACTCACTGGAAGG
CATACGCTCGTTCCTGCACGCTCGTCTGCGCACCGCTACGCTGCGTAATGATTTTGAAGGCCAGGCGGTG
CTTATTAACTGTTTGCTCCGCAACTACTTGCACTATGCTTTGTACGACCAAGCCGACAAGCTGGTAAAGA
AATCCGTCTACCCGGAATCGGCCAGCAACAATGAATGGGCGCGTTTCCTGTACTATCTAGGTCGGATTAA
GGCCGCTAAGCTGGAGTACAGCGATGCCCACAAGCATCTGGTCCAGGCCCTGCGTAAGTCGCCGCAGCAC
GCTGCCATCGGCTTTCGTCAGACGGTTCAAAAGCTAATTATCGTTGTGGAGCTGCTTTTGGGCAACATCC
CGGAGCGTGTGGTGTTCCGGCAAGCCGGTCTTCGCCAATCTCTTGGTGCCTACTTCCAGCTCACGCAGGC
CGTGCGTCTGGGCAACTTGAAGCGCTTCGGCGACGTGGTATCCCAATACGGACCCAAGTTCCAACTGGAC
CACACATTCACCCTGATTATCCGGCTGCGCCACAATGTGATCAAGACGGCAATCCGCTCCATCGGACTAT
CGTACTCACGCATCTCGCCGCAAGACATTGCCAAGCGGCTAATGCTAGACTCCGCGGAGGATGCCGAGTT
TATTGTATCGAAGGCTATACGGGACGGCGTGATTGAGGCTACGTTGGACCCAGCCCAGAATTTCATGCGC
AGCAAGGAAAGTACGGACATCTACAGCACCCGGGAACCGCAGCTGGCCTTTCACGAGCGCATCTCGTTCT
GCCTGAACCTGCACAACCAGAGCGTTAAGGCCATGCGCTATCCCCCAAAGTCCTACGGCAAGGATTTGGA
GAGCGCCGAGGAGAGACGCGAGCGGGAGCAGCAGGACCTTGAGCTGGCCAAGGAGATGGCCGAGGATGAT
GAGGATGGTTTC
