>Addgene plasmid #70857 | pFOSGE_COF1D12 | addgene partial sequence | sequence record 130837 | M13-F20 5'-TGTAAAACGACGGCCAGT-3'
GACTGATAGTGACCTGTTCGTTGCAACAAATTGATGAGCAATGCTTTTTTATAATGCCAACTTTGTACAA
AAAAGCAGGCTTCATGACCAACGCAACGGACATCGGTGCTAACGACGTGGAGATGGAGGTGGATCCAACG
GCGGAGACGCTGGCTGACGAGAAGAAGAACCAAGATGTGGCCGCCGTGCAGGAGATCCGCGAGCAGATTC
GTCAGATTGAGAAGGGGGTAGCCTCGAAAGAGTCGCGCTTCATCCTGCGCGTCCTTCGCAATTTGCCCAA
CACTCGTCGCAAGCTGAACGGCGTCGTCTTCCGGAATCTTGCACAGAGTATTTACCCCGCTGGTGCAGAT
CGTGAGGCGGCCGTGGCTTTGATGCCCGCTGTGGAGAAAGACGCCACCGAGCTGCCCGATGTTCCCAAAA
AACAAGTTGCCACCAAGGCTCCAATCGCCGAGGTCGATGCCTACTTCTACCTGCTCCTGCTGGTCAAGCT
CATCGACGCCAGTGATTTAAAGCGGGCCGGAATTAGCGCCGACGCCCTAATGGCCAAAATCTCCATCCAA
AACCGACGCACCCTTGATCTGATTGGTGCCAAGTCCTACTTCTATTTTTCAAGAGTGGCGGAGCTAAAAA
ACTCACTGGAAGGCATACGCTCGTTCCTGCACGCTCGTCTGCGCACCGCTACGCTGCGTAATGATTTTGA
