>Addgene plasmid #70857 | pFOSGE_COF1D12 | addgene partial sequence | sequence record 131979 | M13-Rev 5'-CAGGAAACAGCTATGACC-3'
AATAATGATTTTATTTTGACTGATAGTGACCTGTTCGTTGCAACAAATTGATAAGCAATGCTTTCTTATA
ATGCCAACTTTGTACAAGAAAGCTGGGTCGAAACCATCCTCATCATCCTCGGCCATCTCCTTGGCCAGCT
CAAGGTCCTGCTGCTCCCGCTCGCGTCTCTCCTCGGCGCTCTCCAAATCCTTGCCGTAGGACTTTGGGGG
ATAGCGCATGGCCTTAACGCTCTGGTTGTGCAGGTTCAGGCAGAACGAGATGCGCTCGTGAAAGGCCAGC
TGCGGTTCCCGGGTGCTGTAGATGTCCGTACTTTCCTTGCTGCGCATGAAATTCTGGGCTGGGTCCAACG
TAGCCTCAATCACGCCGTCCCGTATAGCCTTCGATACAATAAACTCGGCATCCTCCGCGGAGTCTAGCAT
TAGCCGCTTGGCAATGTCTTGCGGCGAGATGCGTGAGTACGATAGTCCGATGGAGCGGATTGCCGTCTTG
ATCACATTGTGGCGCAGCCGGATAATCAGGGTGAATGTGTGGTCCAGTTGGAACTTGGGTCCGTATTGGG
ATACCACGTCGCCGAAGCGCTTCAAGTTGCCCAGACGCACGGCCTGCGTGAGCTGGAAGTAGGCACCAAG
AGATTGGCGAAGACCGGCTTGCCGGAACACCACACGCTCCGGGATGTTGCCCAAAAGCAGCTCCACAACG
ATAATTAGCTTTTGAACCGTCTGACGAAAGCCGATGGCAGCGTGCTGCGGCGACTTACGCAGGGCCTGGA
CCAGATGCTTGTGGGCATCGCTGTACTCCAGCTTAGCGGCCTTAATCCGACCTAGATAGTACAGGAAACG
CGCCCATTCA
