[The description below was written by a language model from this plasmid's Addgene catalogue record.]
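Description:
pFOSGE_COF1D12 is a Gateway entry clone built on the commercial pDONR221 donor backbone, carrying the Drosophila melanogaster gene Rpn3 (also known as CG10484, Dox-A2 or p58) as an insert of about 1.5 kb, corresponding to the annotated transcript FBtr0302289. It is a high-copy bacterial plasmid propagated in standard E. coli cloning strains under kanamycin selection. The insert was introduced by Gateway recombination. In a pDONR221-derived entry clone this normally means that the donor vector's counter-selectable cassette has been replaced by the gene of interest, which ends up flanked by attL recombination sites. The record includes no feature table, so the exact site configuration, reading frame and presence or absence of a stop codon are not stated. M13 forward and reverse primer sites flanking the insert are listed for sequence verification.

As an entry clone, the plasmid has no stated promoter for expressing the insert and is not an expression construct in its own right. It serves as a shuttle from which the Rpn3 sequence can be moved by LR recombination into any compatible destination vector, which then supplies the promoter, tags or fusion domains. Rpn3 encodes a regulatory subunit of the proteasome. The associated publication surveyed transcriptional regulators and their context-dependent regulatory functions in flies, which suggests this clone belongs to a larger collection of factor open reading frames prepared for such assays, although the record itself gives the purpose only as a Gateway entry clone.
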