Addgene plasmid #70857: pFOSGE_COF1D12
Purpose: Gateway entry clone
Depositing lab: Alexander Stark. Depositing organization: Research Institute of Molecular Pathology (IMP). Publication: Transcriptional regulators form diverse groups with context-dependent regulatory functions. Stampfel G, Kazmar T, Frank O, Wienerroither S, Reiter F, Stark A. Nature. 2015 Nov 9. doi: 10.1038/nature15545. PubMed 26550828.
Backbone
  Vector backbone: pDONR221
  Backbone manufacturer: Invitrogen
  Backbone size w/o insert (bp): 4762
  Vector type: Gateway entry vector
Growth in bacteria
  Bacterial resistance: Kanamycin, 50 μg/mL
  Growth temperature: 37°C
  Growth strain: DH5alpha
  Copy number: High Copy
Gene/Insert
  Gene/Insert name: Rpn3 (alt names: FBgn0261396; CG10484, FBtr0302289)
  Species: D. melanogaster (fly)
  Insert size (bp): 1482
  Entrez Gene: Rpn3 (a.k.a. CG10484, CG42641, Dmel\CG42641, Dox, Dox-A2, DoxA2, DXA2_DROME, l(2)37Bf, l(2)37Bf[+], p58)
  Cloning method: Gateway Cloning
  Sequencing primers: 5′ M13-F20; 3′ M13R
Terms and licenses: Academic/Nonprofit Terms; Industry Terms: Not Available to Industry
How to cite: pFOSGE_COF1D12 was a gift from Alexander Stark (Addgene plasmid # 70857 ; http://n2t.net/addgene:70857 ; RRID:Addgene_70857)
